>Addgene plasmid #120065 | pMaCTag-Z22 | depositor full sequence | sequence record 228140 | pMaCTag-Z22 sequence 4411 bps
GAACGCGGCCGCCAGCTGAAGCTTCGTACGTCAGGTGGAGGAGGTAGTGGCGGAGGCGGATCCGACAAAG
ACTGCGAAATGAAGCGCACCACCCTGGATAGCCCTCTGGGCAAGCTGGAACTGTCTGGGTGCGAACAGGG
CCTGCACGAGATCAAGCTGCTGGGCAAAGGAACATCTGCCGCCGACGCCGTGGAAGTGCCTGCCCCAGCC
GCCGTGCTGGGCGGACCAGAGCCACTGATGCAGGCCACCGCCTGGCTCAACGCCTACTTTCACCAGCCTG
AGGCCATCGAGGAGTTCCCTGTGCCAGCCCTGCACCACCCAGTGTTCCAGCAGGAGAGCTTTACCCGCCA
GGTGCTGTGGAAACTGCTGAAAGTGGTGAAGTTCGGAGAGGTCATCAGCTACCAGCAGCTGGCCGCCCTG
GCCGGCAATCCCGCCGCCACCGCCGCCGTGAAAACCGCCCTGAGCGGAAATCCCGTGCCCATTCTGATCC
CCTGCCACCGGGTGGTGTCTAGCTCTGGCGCCGTGGGGGGCTACGAGGGCGGGCTCGCCGTGAAAGAGTG
GCTGCTGGCCCACGAGGGCCACAGACTGGGCAAGCCTGGGCTGGGTTGAACTAGTAACTTGTTTATTGCA
GCTTATAATGGTTACAAATAAAGCAATAGCATCACAAATTTCACAAATAAAGCATTTTTTTCACTGCATT
CTAGTTGTGGTTTGTCCAAACTCATCAATGTATCTTAGTCGATATAACTTCGTATAGCATACATTATACG
AAGTTATGTCGACGGTGTGGAAAGTCCCCAGGCTCCCCAGCAGGCAGAAGTATGCAAAGCATGCATCTCA
ATTAGTCAGCAACCAGGTGTGGAAAGTCCCCAGGCTCCCCAGCAGGCAGAAGTATGCAAAGCATGCATCT
CAATTAGTCAGCAACCATAGTCCCGCCCCTAACTCCGCCCATCCCGCCCCTAACTCCGCCCAGTTCCGCC
CATTCTCCGCCCCATGGCTGACTAATTTTTTTTATTTATGCAGAGGCCGAGGCCGCCTCGGCCTCTGAGC
TATTCCAGAAGTAGTGAGGAGGCTTTTTTGGAGGCCTAGGCTTTTGCAAAGAATTCGCCACCATGGCCAA
GTTGACCAGTGCCGTTCCGGTGCTCACCGCGCGCGACGTCGCCGGAGCGGTCGAGTTCTGGACCGACCGG
CTCGGGTTCTCCCGGGACTTCGTGGAGGACGACTTCGCCGGTGTGGTCCGGGACGACGTGACCCTGTTCA
TCAGCGCGGTCCAGGACCAGGTGGTGCCGGACAACACCCTGGCCTGGGTGTGGGTGCGCGGCCTGGACGA
GCTGTACGCCGAGTGGTCGGAGGTCGTGTCCACGAACTTCCGGGACGCCTCCGGGCCGGCCATGACCGAG
ATCGGCGAGCAGCCGTGGGGGCGGGAGTTCGCCCTGCGCGACCCGGCCGGCAACTGCGTGCACTTCGTGG
CCGAGGAGCAGGACTGACTGCAGCGACTGTGCCTTCTAGTTGCCAGCCATCTGTTGTTTGCCCCTCCCCC
GTGCCTTCCTTGACCCTGGAAGGTGCCACTCCCACTGTCCTTTCCTAATAAAATGAGGAAATTGCATCGC
ATTGTCTGAGTAGGTGTCATTCTATTCTGGGGGGTGGGGTGGGGCAGGACAGCAAGGGGGAGGATTGGGA
AGACAATAGCAGGCATGCTGGGGATGCGGTGGGCTCTATGGCTCGAGGAGGGCCTATTTCCCATGATTCC
TTCATATTTGCATATACGATACAAGGCTGTTAGAGAGATAATTGGAATTAATTTGACTGTAAACACAAAG
ATATTAGTACAAAATACGTGACGTAGAAAGTAATAATTTCTTGGGTAGTTTGCAGTTTTAAAATTATGTT
TTAAAATGGACTATCATATGCTTACCGTAACTTGAAAGTATTTCGATTTCTTGGCTTTATATATCTTGTG
GAAAGGACGAAACACCGATAACTTCGTATAGCATACATTATACGAAGTTATGGTACCGATGCAGCTAGCC
CGCGGATCTGCCGGTCTCCCTATAGTGAGTCGTATTAATTTCGATAAGCCAGGTTAACCTGCATTAATGA
ATCGGCCAACGCGCGGGGAGAGGCGGTTTGCGTATTGGGCGCTCTTCCGCTTCCTCGCTCACTGACTCGC
TGCGCTCGGTCGTTCGGCTGCGGCGAGCGGTATCAGCTCACTCAAAGGCGGTAATACGGTTATCCACAGA
ATCAGGGGATAACGCAGGAAAGAACATGTGAGCAAAAGGCCAGCAAAAGGCCAGGAACCGTAAAAAGGCC
GCGTTGCTGGCGTTTTTCCATAGGCTCCGCCCCCCTGACGAGCATCACAAAAATCGACGCTCAAGTCAGA
GGTGGCGAAACCCGACAGGACTATAAAGATACCAGGCGTTTCCCCCTGGAAGCTCCCTCGTGCGCTCTCC
TGTTCCGACCCTGCCGCTTACCGGATACCTGTCCGCCTTTCTCCCTTCGGGAAGCGTGGCGCTTTCTCAA
TGCTCACGCTGTAGGTATCTCAGTTCGGTGTAGGTCGTTCGCTCCAAGCTGGGCTGTGTGCACGAACCCC
CCGTTCAGCCCGACCGCTGCGCCTTATCCGGTAACTATCGTCTTGAGTCCAACCCGGTAAGACACGACTT
ATCGCCACTGGCAGCAGCCACTGGTAACAGGATTAGCAGAGCGAGGTATGTAGGCGGTGCTACAGAGTTC
TTGAAGTGGTGGCCTAACTACGGCTACACTAGAAGGACAGTATTTGGTATCTGCGCTCTGCTGAAGCCAG
TTACCTTCGGAAAAAGAGTTGGTAGCTCTTGATCCGGCAAACAAACCACCGCTGGTAGCGGTGGTTTTTT
TGTTTGCAAGCAGCAGATTACGCGCAGAAAAAAAGGATCTCAAGAAGATCCTTTGATCTTTTCTACGGGG
TCTGACGCTCAGTGGAACGAAAACTCACGTTAAGGGATTTTGGTCATGAGATTATCAAAAAGGATCTTCA
CCTAGATCCTTTTAAATTAAAAATGAAGTTTTAAATCAATCTAAAGTATATATGAGTAAACTTGGTCTGA
CAGTTACCAATGCTTAATCAGTGAGGCACCTATCTCAGCGATCTGTCTATTTCGTTCATCCATAGTTGCC
TGACTCCCCGTCGTGTAGATAACTACGATACGGGAGGGCTTACCATCTGGCCCCAGTGCTGCAATGATAC
CGCGAGACCCACGCTCACCGGCTCCAGATTTATCAGCAATAAACCAGCCAGCCGGAAGGGCCGAGCGCAG
AAGTGGTCCTGCAACTTTATCCGCCTCCATCCAGTCTATTAATTGTTGCCGGGAAGCTAGAGTAAGTAGT
TCGCCAGTTAATAGTTTGCGCAACGTTGTTGCCATTGCTACAGGCATCGTGGTGTCACGCTCGTCGTTTG
GTATGGCTTCATTCAGCTCCGGTTCCCAACGATCAAGGCGAGTTACATGATCCCCCATGTTGTGCAAAAA
AGCGGTTAGCTCCTTCGGTCCTCCGATCGTTGTCAGAAGTAAGTTGGCCGCAGTGTTATCACTCATGGTT
ATGGCAGCACTGCATAATTCTCTTACTGTCATGCCATCCGTAAGATGCTTTTCTGTGACTGGTGAGTACT
CAACCAAGTCATTCTGAGAATAGTGTATGCGGCGACCGAGTTGCTCTTGCCCGGCGTCAATACGGGATAA
TACCGCGCCACATAGCAGAACTTTAAAAGTGCTCATCATTGGAAAACGTTCTTCGGGGCGAAAACTCTCA
AGGATCTTACCGCTGTTGAGATCCAGTTCGATGTAACCCACTCGTGCACCCAACTGATCTTCAGCATCTT
TTACTTTCACCAGCGTTTCTGGGTGAGCAAAAACAGGAAGGCAAAATGCCGCAAAAAAGGGAATAAGGGC
GACACGGAAATGTTGAATACTCATACTCTTCCTTTTTCAATATTATTGAAGCATTTATCAGGGTTATTGT
CTCATGAGCGGATACATATTTGAATGTATTTAGAAAAATAAACAAATAGGGGTTCCGCGCACATTTCCCC
GAAAAGTGCCACCTGACGTCTAAGAAACCATTATTATCATGACATTAACCTATAAAAATAGGCGTATCAC
GAGGCCCTTTCGTCTCGCGCGTTTCGGTGATGACGGTGAAAACCTCTGACACATGCAGCTCCCGGAGACG
GTCACAGCTTGTCTGTAAGCGGATGCCGGGAGCAGACAAGCCCGTCAGGGCGCGTCAGCGGGTGTTGGCG
GGTGTCGGGGCTGGCTTAACTATGCGGCATCAGAGCAGATTGTACTGAGAGTGCACCATATGGACATATT
GTCGTTAGAACGCGGCTACAATTAATACATAACCTTATGTATCATACACATACGATTTAGGTGACACTAT
A
Features (pLannotate 1.2.2; 16 found; start..end, strand, type, name):
     64..606     +  CDS            SNAP-tag®: human O6-alkylguanine-DNA-alkyltransferase variant that forms covalent bonds with benzylguanine derivatives optimized for mammalian expression
    616..737     +  polyA_signal   SV40 poly(A) signal: SV40 polyadenylation signal
    744..777     +  protein_bind   loxP: Cre-mediated recombination occurs in the 8-bp core sequence (GCATACAT). Cre recombinase
    784..1100    +  promoter       SV40 promoter: SV40 enhancer and early promoter
   1113..1487    +  CDS            BleoR: antibiotic-binding protein; Sh ble from Streptoalloteichus hindustanus; confers resistance to bleomycin, phleomycin, and Zeocin™
   1497..1721    +  polyA_signal   bGH poly(A) signal: bovine growth hormone polyadenylation signal
   1728..1968    +  promoter       U6 promoter: RNA polymerase III promoter for human U6 snRNA
   1978..2011    +  protein_bind   loxP: Cre-mediated recombination occurs in the 8-bp core sequence (GCATACAT). Cre recombinase
   2049..2067    -  promoter       T7 promoter: promoter for bacteriophage T7 RNA polymerase
   2089..2142    -  CDS            lacI (fragment): lac repressor; lacI; The lac repressor binds to the lac operator to inhibit transcription in E. coli. This inhibition can be relieved by adding lactose or isopropyl-β-D-thiogalactopyranoside (IPTG).
   2325..2913    -  rep_origin     ori: high-copy-number ColE1/pMB1/pBR322/pUC origin of replication
   3084..3944    -  CDS            AmpR: β-lactamase; bla; confers resistance to ampicillin, carbenicillin, and related antibiotics
   3945..4049    -  promoter       AmpR promoter: bla
   4144..4179    +  CDS            rop (fragment): Rop protein, which maintains plasmids at low copy number; rop
   4281..4332    +  misc_feature   bom (fragment): basis of mobility region from pBR322
   4395..2       +  promoter       SP6 promoter (across the origin): promoter for bacteriophage SP6 RNA polymerase
