>Addgene plasmid #120065 | pMaCTag-Z22 | addgene full sequence | sequence record 232674 | Addgene NGS Result
ATTTAGGTGACACTATAGAACGCGGCCGCCAGCTGAAGCTTCGTACGTCAGGTGGAGGAGGTAGTGGCGG
AGGCGGATCCGACAAAGACTGCGAAATGAAGCGCACCACCCTGGATAGCCCTCTGGGCAAGCTGGAACTG
TCTGGGTGCGAACAGGGCCTGCACGAGATCAAGCTGCTGGGCAAAGGAACATCTGCCGCCGACGCCGTGG
AAGTGCCTGCCCCAGCCGCCGTGCTGGGCGGACCAGAGCCACTGATGCAGGCCACCGCCTGGCTCAACGC
CTACTTTCACCAGCCTGAGGCCATCGAGGAGTTCCCTGTGCCAGCCCTGCACCACCCAGTGTTCCAGCAG
GAGAGCTTTACCCGCCAGGTGCTGTGGAAACTGCTGAAAGTGGTGAAGTTCGGAGAGGTCATCAGCTACC
AGCAGCTGGCCGCCCTGGCCGGCAATCCCGCCGCCACCGCCGCCGTGAAAACCGCCCTGAGCGGAAATCC
CGTGCCCATTCTGATCCCCTGCCACCGGGTGGTGTCTAGCTCTGGCGCCGTGGGGGGCTACGAGGGCGGG
CTCGCCGTGAAAGAGTGGCTGCTGGCCCACGAGGGCCACAGACTGGGCAAGCCTGGGCTGGGTTGAACTA
GTAACTTGTTTATTGCAGCTTATAATGGTTACAAATAAAGCAATAGCATCACAAATTTCACAAATAAAGC
ATTTTTTTCACTGCATTCTAGTTGTGGTTTGTCCAAACTCATCAATGTATCTTAGTCGATATAACTTCGT
ATAGCATACATTATACGAAGTTATGTCGACGGTGTGGAAAGTCCCCAGGCTCCCCAGCAGGCAGAAGTAT
GCAAAGCATGCATCTCAATTAGTCAGCAACCAGGTGTGGAAAGTCCCCAGGCTCCCCAGCAGGCAGAAGT
ATGCAAAGCATGCATCTCAATTAGTCAGCAACCATAGTCCCGCCCCTAACTCCGCCCATCCCGCCCCTAA
CTCCGCCCAGTTCCGCCCATTCTCCGCCCCATGGCTGACTAATTTTTTTTATTTATGCAGAGGCCGAGGC
CGCCTCGGCCTCTGAGCTATTCCAGAAGTAGTGAGGAGGCTTTTTTGGAGGCCTAGGCTTTTGCAAAGAA
TTCGCCACCATGGCCAAGTTGACCAGTGCCGTTCCGGTGCTCACCGCGCGCGACGTCGCCGGAGCGGTCG
AGTTCTGGACCGACCGGCTCGGGTTCTCCCGGGACTTCGTGGAGGACGACTTCGCCGGTGTGGTCCGGGA
CGACGTGACCCTGTTCATCAGCGCGGTCCAGGACCAGGTGGTGCCGGACAACACCCTGGCCTGGGTGTGG
GTGCGCGGCCTGGACGAGCTGTACGCCGAGTGGTCGGAGGTCGTGTCCACGAACTTCCGGGACGCCTCCG
GGCCGGCCATGACCGAGATCGGCGAGCAGCCGTGGGGGCGGGAGTTCGCCCTGCGCGACCCGGCCGGCAA
CTGCGTGCACTTCGTGGCCGAGGAGCAGGACTGACTGCAGCGACTGTGCCTTCTAGTTGCCAGCCATCTG
TTGTTTGCCCCTCCCCCGTGCCTTCCTTGACCCTGGAAGGTGCCACTCCCACTGTCCTTTCCTAATAAAA
TGAGGAAATTGCATCGCATTGTCTGAGTAGGTGTCATTCTATTCTGGGGGGTGGGGTGGGGCAGGACAGC
AAGGGGGAGGATTGGGAAGACAATAGCAGGCATGCTGGGGATGCGGTGGGCTCTATGGCTCGAGGAGGGC
CTATTTCCCATGATTCCTTCATATTTGCATATACGATACAAGGCTGTTAGAGAGATAATTGGAATTAATT
TGACTGTAAACACAAAGATATTAGTACAAAATACGTGACGTAGAAAGTAATAATTTCTTGGGTAGTTTGC
AGTTTTAAAATTATGTTTTAAAATGGACTATCATATGCTTACCGTAACTTGAAAGTATTTCGATTTCTTG
GCTTTATATATCTTGTGGAAAGGACGAAACACCGATAACTTCGTATAGCATACATTATACGAAGTTATGG
TACCGATGCAGCTAGCCCGCGGATCTGCCGGTCTCCCTATAGTGAGTCGTATTAATTTCGATAAGCCAGG
TTAACCTGCATTAATGAATCGGCCAACGCGCGGGGAGAGGCGGTTTGCGTATTGGGCGCTCTTCCGCTTC
CTCGCTCACTGACTCGCTGCGCTCGGTCGTTCGGCTGCGGCGAGCGGTATCAGCTCACTCAAAGGCGGTA
ATACGGTTATCCACAGAATCAGGGGATAACGCAGGAAAGAACATGTGAGCAAAAGGCCAGCAAAAGGCCA
GGAACCGTAAAAAGGCCGCGTTGCTGGCGTTTTTCCATAGGCTCCGCCCCCCTGACGAGCATCACAAAAA
TCGACGCTCAAGTCAGAGGTGGCGAAACCCGACAGGACTATAAAGATACCAGGCGTTTCCCCCTGGAAGC
TCCCTCGTGCGCTCTCCTGTTCCGACCCTGCCGCTTACCGGATACCTGTCCGCCTTTCTCCCTTCGGGAA
GCGTGGCGCTTTCTCATAGCTCACGCTGTAGGTATCTCAGTTCGGTGTAGGTCGTTCGCTCCAAGCTGGG
CTGTGTGCACGAACCCCCCGTTCAGCCCGACCGCTGCGCCTTATCCGGTAACTATCGTCTTGAGTCCAAC
CCGGTAAGACACGACTTATCGCCACTGGCAGCAGCCACTGGTAACAGGATTAGCAGAGCGAGGTATGTAG
GCGGTGCTACAGAGTTCTTGAAGTGGTGGCCTAACTACGGCTACACTAGAAGAACAGTATTTGGTATCTG
CGCTCTGCTGAAGCCAGTTACCTTCGGAAAAAGAGTTGGTAGCTCTTGATCCGGCAAACAAACCACCGCT
GGTAGCGGTGGTTTTTTTGTTTGCAAGCAGCAGATTACGCGCAGAAAAAAAGGATCTCAAGAAGATCCTT
TGATCTTTTCTACGGGGTCTGACGCTCAGTGGAACGAAAACTCACGTTAAGGGATTTTGGTCATGAGATT
ATCAAAAAGGATCTTCACCTAGATCCTTTTAAATTAAAAATGAAGTTTTAAATCAATCTAAAGTATATAT
GAGTAAACTTGGTCTGACAGTTACCAATGCTTAATCAGTGAGGCACCTATCTCAGCGATCTGTCTATTTC
GTTCATCCATAGTTGCCTGACTCCCCGTCGTGTAGATAACTACGATACGGGAGGGCTTACCATCTGGCCC
CAGTGCTGCAATGATACCGCGAGACCCACGCTCACCGGCTCCAGATTTATCAGCAATAAACCAGCCAGCC
GGAAGGGCCGAGCGCAGAAGTGGTCCTGCAACTTTATCCGCCTCCATCCAGTCTATTAATTGTTGCCGGG
AAGCTAGAGTAAGTAGTTCGCCAGTTAATAGTTTGCGCAACGTTGTTGCCATTGCTACAGGCATCGTGGT
GTCACGCTCGTCGTTTGGTATGGCTTCATTCAGCTCCGGTTCCCAACGATCAAGGCGAGTTACATGATCC
CCCATGTTGTGCAAAAAAGCGGTTAGCTCCTTCGGTCCTCCGATCGTTGTCAGAAGTAAGTTGGCCGCAG
TGTTATCACTCATGGTTATGGCAGCACTGCATAATTCTCTTACTGTCATGCCATCCGTAAGATGCTTTTC
TGTGACTGGTGAGTACTCAACCAAGTCATTCTGAGAATAGTGTATGCGGCGACCGAGTTGCTCTTGCCCG
GCGTCAATACGGGATAATACCGCGCCACATAGCAGAACTTTAAAAGTGCTCATCATTGGAAAACGTTCTT
CGGGGCGAAAACTCTCAAGGATCTTACCGCTGTTGAGATCCAGTTCGATGTAACCCACTCGTGCACCCAA
CTGATCTTCAGCATCTTTTACTTTCACCAGCGTTTCTGGGTGAGCAAAAACAGGAAGGCAAAATGCCGCA
AAAAAGGGAATAAGGGCGACACGGAAATGTTGAATACTCATACTCTTCCTTTTTCAATATTATTGAAGCA
TTTATCAGGGTTATTGTCTCATGAGCGGATACATATTTGAATGTATTTAGAAAAATAAACAAATAGGGGT
TCCGCGCACATTTCCCCGAAAAGTGCCACCTGACGTCTAAGAAACCATTATTATCATGACATTAACCTAT
AAAAATAGGCGTATCACGAGGCCCTTTCGTCTCGCGCGTTTCGGTGATGACGGTGAAAACCTCTGACACA
TGCAGCTCCCGGAGACGGTCACAGCTTGTCTGTAAGCGGATGCCGGGAGCAGACAAGCCCGTCAGGGCGC
GTCAGCGGGTGTTGGCGGGTGTCGGGGCTGGCTTAACTATGCGGCATCAGAGCAGATTGTACTGAGAGTG
CACCATATGGACATATTGTCGTTAGAACGCGGCTACAATTAATACATAACCTTATGTATCATACACATAC
G
Features (pLannotate 1.2.2; 16 found; start..end, strand, type, name):
      1..19      +  promoter       SP6 promoter: promoter for bacteriophage SP6 RNA polymerase
     81..623     +  CDS            SNAP-tag®: human O6-alkylguanine-DNA-alkyltransferase variant that forms covalent bonds with benzylguanine derivatives optimized for mammalian expression
    633..754     +  polyA_signal   SV40 poly(A) signal: SV40 polyadenylation signal
    761..794     +  protein_bind   loxP: Cre-mediated recombination occurs in the 8-bp core sequence (GCATACAT). Cre recombinase
    801..1117    +  promoter       SV40 promoter: SV40 enhancer and early promoter
   1130..1504    +  CDS            BleoR: antibiotic-binding protein; Sh ble from Streptoalloteichus hindustanus; confers resistance to bleomycin, phleomycin, and Zeocin™
   1514..1738    +  polyA_signal   bGH poly(A) signal: bovine growth hormone polyadenylation signal
   1745..1985    +  promoter       U6 promoter: RNA polymerase III promoter for human U6 snRNA
   1995..2028    +  protein_bind   loxP: Cre-mediated recombination occurs in the 8-bp core sequence (GCATACAT). Cre recombinase
   2066..2084    -  promoter       T7 promoter: promoter for bacteriophage T7 RNA polymerase
   2106..2159    -  CDS            lacI (fragment): lac repressor; lacI; The lac repressor binds to the lac operator to inhibit transcription in E. coli. This inhibition can be relieved by adding lactose or isopropyl-β-D-thiogalactopyranoside (IPTG).
   2342..2930    -  rep_origin     ori: high-copy-number ColE1/pMB1/pBR322/pUC origin of replication
   3101..3961    -  CDS            AmpR: β-lactamase; bla; confers resistance to ampicillin, carbenicillin, and related antibiotics
   3962..4066    -  promoter       AmpR promoter: bla
   4161..4196    +  CDS            rop (fragment): Rop protein, which maintains plasmids at low copy number; rop
   4298..4349    +  misc_feature   bom (fragment): basis of mobility region from pBR322
