[The description below was written by a language model from this plasmid's Addgene catalogue record and pLannotate feature annotations shown in this document.]
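Description:
pMaCTag-Z22 is a PCR template plasmid built on the pFA6a backbone, designed for C-terminal tagging of endogenous mammalian genes with the SNAP-tag in the CRISPR-Cas12a-assisted PCR tagging approach. It is not an expression vector in its own right. It is maintained in E. coli as a high-copy plasmid through a ColE1/pUC-type origin and an ampicillin resistance gene (AmpR with its bla promoter), and it serves as the source of a cassette that is amplified with gene-specific tagging oligos. Both sequence records (depositor and NGS, each 4,411 nt) carry the same features and differ only in the position chosen as coordinate one.

The amplifiable module begins with a promoterless SNAP-tag coding sequence, a human O6-alkylguanine-DNA-alkyltransferase variant that reacts covalently with benzylguanine substrates, followed by an SV40 polyadenylation signal. With no promoter of its own, SNAP is expressed only when fused in frame to the 3′ end of a targeted gene and driven by that gene's native regulation. Downstream lies a selection unit made of the SV40 enhancer/early promoter, the Sh ble (BleoR) gene and a bGH poly(A) signal, which allows Zeocin selection of mammalian cells that have integrated the cassette. A human U6 RNA polymerase III promoter sits at the end of the module, where it is positioned to drive a Cas12a guide RNA; the record does not spell this out, but the guide is presumably supplied by the reverse tagging oligo. Two loxP sites in the same orientation flank the marker and the U6 promoter, so Cre recombinase could excise them and leave the tag and its terminator behind. SP6 and T7 promoters flank the cassette, and the remaining lacI, rop and bom fragments are backbone remnants.
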