Addgene plasmid #120065: pMaCTag-Z22
Purpose: Template for C-terminal PCR tagging of mammalian genes (Zeocin selection) with SNAP
Depositing lab: Michael Knop. Depositing organization: Universitaet Heidelberg. Publication: CRISPR-Cas12a-assisted PCR tagging of mammalian genes. Fueller J, Herbst K, Meurer M, Gubicza K, Kurtulmus B, Knopf JD, Kirrmaier D, Buchmuller BC, Pereira G, Lemberg MK, Knop M. J Cell Biol. 2020 Jun 1;219(6). pii: 151766. doi: 10.1083/jcb.201910210. PubMed 32406907.
Backbone
  Vector backbone: pFA6a
  Backbone size w/o insert (bp): 2412
  Vector type: PCR Template
  Selectable markers: Zeocin
Growth in bacteria
  Bacterial resistance: Ampicillin, 100 μg/mL
  Growth temperature: 37°C
  Growth strain: DH5alpha
  Copy number: High Copy
Gene/Insert
  Gene/Insert name: SNAP
  Species: H. sapiens (human)
  Promoter: None
  Tag / fusion protein: SNAP (C terminal on backbone)
  Cloning method: Restriction Enzyme; 5′ cloning site BamHI (not destroyed); 3′ cloning site SpeI (not destroyed)
  Sequencing primers: 5′ SP6; 3′ AAACCACAACTAGAATGCAGTG
Terms and licenses: Academic/Nonprofit Terms; Industry Terms: Not Available to Industry
Depositor comments: Template plasmid for C-terminal PCR tagging of mammalian genes. For M1 and M2 tagging oligo design please visit www.pcr-tagging.com Please visit https://www.biorxiv.org/content/early/2018/11/20/473876 for BioRxiv preprint
How to cite: pMaCTag-Z22 was a gift from Michael Knop (Addgene plasmid # 120065 ; http://n2t.net/addgene:120065 ; RRID:Addgene_120065)
